Addgene plasmid #26154: pCR2.1-rap55
Depositing lab: Phillip Newmark. Depositing organization: University of Illinois at Urbana-Champaign. Publication: A functional genomic screen in planarians identifies novel regulators of germ cell development. Wang Y, Stary JM, Wilhelm JE, Newmark PA. Genes Dev. 2010 Sep 15. 24(18):2081-92. 10.1101/gad.1951010 PubMed 20844018.
Backbone
  Vector backbone: pCR2.1-TOPO
  Backbone manufacturer: Invitrogen
  Backbone size w/o insert (bp): 3900
  Vector type: cloning
Growth in bacteria
  Bacterial resistance: Ampicillin, 100 μg/mL
  Growth temperature: 37°C
  Growth strain: DH5alpha
  Copy number: High Copy
Gene/Insert
  Gene/Insert name: Smed-rap55 (alt name: rap55)
  Species: Schmidtea mediterranea
  Insert size (bp): 1606
  Cloning method: TOPO Cloning
  Sequencing primers: 5′ M13 Reverse; 3′ M13 Forward
Terms and licenses: Academic/Nonprofit Terms; Industry Terms: Not Available to Industry
How to cite: pCR2.1-rap55 was a gift from Phillip Newmark (Addgene plasmid # 26154 ; http://n2t.net/addgene:26154 ; RRID:Addgene_26154)
