[The description below was written by a language model from this plasmid's Addgene catalogue record.]
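Description:
pCR2.1-rap55 is a bacterial cloning plasmid built on the commercial pCR2.1-TOPO backbone (about 3.9 kb without insert), a vector designed for topoisomerase-mediated capture of PCR products. It is maintained in E. coli as a high-copy plasmid and selected with ampicillin. No feature table accompanies the record, so individual backbone elements are not itemised. The use of M13 reverse and M13 forward primers for sequencing indicates that the insert sits in the standard cloning site flanked by these universal priming sites.

The insert is a fragment of roughly 1.6 kb from Smed-rap55, the rap55 gene of the planarian flatworm Schmidtea mediterranea, introduced by TOPO cloning. The record does not say whether the fragment is a full-length cDNA or a partial one, nor does it give the insert's orientation. It lists no tags, fusions, mutations, or promoter intended to drive expression in planarian or other eukaryotic cells. The plasmid is catalogued simply as a cloning vector, so it is best seen as a sequence-verified stock of the gene rather than an expression construct.

The plasmid is associated with a functional genomic screen in planarians that identified regulators of germ cell development, which places Smed-rap55 among the genes examined in that work. A clone of this type usually serves as a template for subcloning the gene into other vectors or for amplifying it for downstream applications. The record does not specify the exact use of this plasmid.
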