>Addgene plasmid #26154 | pCR2.1-rap55 | depositor partial sequence | sequence record 12282 | Author sequence
ATGAATGGACAGGCTTTTCTTGGTTGCAAAATTAGTCTAATCTCAAGAGCAGGAATCCGCTACGAAGGAA
TTCTCTACACGATTGATGCTAACAATTCCACTGTAGCTTTGTCAAAGGTCAAATCCTTTGGAACAGAAGA
CCGTTACGCCGAAACTCCGGTGCCGCCTCGGGATGAAATATACGAATATATCATTTTCCGTGGATCCGAT
ATTCAGGACCTCCATGTGTGCGAGGCTCCGAAAAAGCATCCCCAGATTATGGCGCAAGATCCAGCAATAC
TTGAGATTACTGGCAAACCTCCGATGGCCACTCCCTATTCAAGGCGACGAGTACAATTCACTCCAAGATC
GTATCAAGGTGTCGATCAAAGAGATGGAAGAGATATGTCTTATGTTGATGACATGAGATCCGGTCCCTAT
TACCAAGGACATGTGGACGATGAAGTGTACGAATCTTGGCCAGACAGAGCTCCATCAAGATCATACTATC
TCAGAAATAGAGCTTATTATCCTAATGGAAGTAATTATTCAGTTAGAAACCAACCAGTTTTCTATCCTGA
AATGCAGCGATATAACAATAATCGGAGAAGATCCGGTTTTAATGGAACCGGAATGAGAAACAATAAAGTA
TCTTCAGTACCAGCTCCACCAAGGCGAAAGAATGCAACTCTTCGGCGTAATACAAGGCGTTCTTCAAGTT
TAAATGTTCGAAGTACCGGCCAAATGTCAAATAAGCTTAACGAAAATGCCCAGGAAACCTCTAGAGCATC
AAGCGGAAACTCAAGATCCACAAATATGTCTGGTAGACCAGATAGCCAAAATGGCTTAGAATCGAAATAT
GACAAAGATTACGATTTTGAATCGGCAAACGCTGAGATTGCCAAAGAACTGGAGCGACTGACCTTAGAGA
AAAATTCAGTTTCAACGACAACATTATCAGAGTGTCAATTTGTCAATCGCGACATTGGGCCATCTAAAAA
CAAAGGTCCAACGGGAGACAGCGAGAGAATAGAGAATATAGAAATAAATCCTGAATCACAAATGAATGGG
CTTAGAAACAACACAGAACTAGATCAAACAAACTCAACCGTTTCAAACAATAATGAAATAATTACCAACG
GGCCAATAGCTAAAGATAATGGTGACAATGTCATTAACTATGATCGCTCGAAATCCTTTTATGATAATAT
CAGTTCACAGGCCACTGATAGAGCAAAAGGAAAAATGATTCGTGCTATAAATTGGCGAGACGAGCGCAAA
CTAAACGTAGAAACGTTCGGTTTCAATATTCCAAACAATAATCGTCAGCCAAGTAGAAGAAATGCCACGG
ATTCTAACAATACGATAAATGCTTCAAATTCTGTTAATAGAAATATACATAACATTGTTTTACCAAACTC
CTTTTATAAACATGATGCTTTCCGATATCAAATGCCTCAAAACTCTTTTTACTCTCCATATGATATGCAC
ATGTCTAGTAAGTACTATTATCAACCTCGATGGTTTTCTAGACGCCCCGACTATCGGGTCCCGTCATATA
TTCAAGCTTGGAATTGATCATCGAGATACCTTGAAGACACACATGATCCTTCAATACATCGTGAAC
