>Addgene plasmid #26154 | pCR2.1-rap55 | addgene partial sequence | sequence record 32262 | 26154 with M13rev
GTGGCTGGAATTCGCCCTTCATGTGTGTCTTCAAGGTATCTCGATGATCAATTCCAAGCTTGAATATATG
ACGGGACCCGATAGTCGGGGCGTCTAGAAAACCATCGAGGTTGATAATAGTACTTACTAGACATGTGCAT
ATCATATGGAGAGTAAAAAGAGTTTTGAGGCATTTGATATCGGAAAGCATCATGTTTATAAAAGGAGTTT
GGTAAAACAATGTTATGTATATTTCTATTAACAGAATTTGAAGCATTTATCGTATTGTTAGAATCCGTGG
CATTTCTTCTACTTGGCTGACGATTATTGTTTGGAATATTGAAACCGAACGTTTCTACGTTTAGTTTGCG
CTCGTCTCGCCAATTTATAGCACGAATCATTTTTCCTTTTGCTCTATCAGTGGCCTGTGAACTGATATTA
TCATAAAAGGATTTCGAGCGATCATAGTTAATGACATTGTCACCATTATCTTTAGCTATTGGCCCGTTGG
TAATTATTTCATTATTGTTTGAAACGGTTGAGTTTGTTTGATCTAGTTCTGTGTTGTTTCTAAGCCCATT
CATTTGTGATTCAGGATTTATTTCGATATTCTCTATTCTCTCGCTGTCTCCCGTTGGACCTTTGTTTTTA
GATGGCCCAATGTCGCGATTGACAAATTGACACTCTGATAATGTTGTCGTTGAAACTGAATTTTTCTCTA
AGGTCAGCCGCTCCAGTTCTTTGGCAATCTCAGCGTTTGCCGATTCGAAATCGTAATCTTTGTCATATTT
CGATTCTAAGCCATTTTGGCTATCTGGTCTACCAGACATATTTGTGGATCTTGAGTTTCCGCTTGATGCT
CTAGAGGTTTCCTGGGCATTTTCGTTAAGCTTATTTGACATTTGGCCGG
